Addgene plasmid #107945: p1wtVT-lacI
Purpose: Ratiometric reporter [PT7-RBSB0034, high copy number]
Depositing lab: Jim Haseloff. Depositing organization: University of Cambridge. Publication: Programmed hierarchical patterning of bacterial populations. Boehm CR, Grant PK, Haseloff J. Nat Commun. 2018 Feb 22;9(1):776. doi: 10.1038/s41467-018-03069-3. PubMed 29472537.
Backbone
  Vector backbone: pSB1A3
  Vector type: Bacterial Expression, Synthetic Biology
Growth in bacteria
  Bacterial resistance: Ampicillin, 100 μg/mL
  Growth temperature: 37°C
  Growth strain: DH5alpha
  Copy number: High Copy
Gene/Insert
  Gene/Insert name: mVenus
  Species: Synthetic
  Cloning method: Gibson Cloning
Terms and licenses: Academic/Nonprofit Terms; Industry Terms: Not Available to Industry
Depositor comments: Additional genes: mTurquoise2, lacI . Please visit https://www.biorxiv.org/content/early/2017/10/17/204925 for bioRxiv preprint.
How to cite: p1wtVT-lacI was a gift from Jim Haseloff (Addgene plasmid # 107945 ; http://n2t.net/addgene:107945 ; RRID:Addgene_107945)
