[The description below was written by a language model from this plasmid's Addgene catalogue record and pLannotate feature annotations shown in this document.]
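Description:
p1wtVT-lacI is a 5.4 kb bacterial expression plasmid for synthetic biology, built by Gibson assembly in the BioBrick backbone pSB1A3. It replicates in E. coli at high copy from a ColE1/pUC-type origin and is selected with ampicillin through the β-lactamase gene and its native promoter. The annotation software also flags a short RSF-origin fragment next to the main origin; this is most likely a homology match to the same replicon region rather than a second functional origin. BioBrick prefix and suffix scars and a his operon terminator remain from the backbone architecture.

The plasmid carries three independently terminated transcription units, each closed by a double rrnB T1/T7Te terminator. The measured output is the yellow fluorescent protein mVenus, driven by a T7 promoter and, according to the catalogue entry, translated from the B0034 ribosome binding site, so its expression depends on T7 RNA polymerase activity supplied by the host or another plasmid. In the opposite orientation, the cyan protein mTurquoise2 is expressed from a constitutive promoter annotated as a J23119-family fragment, and serves as an internal reference. Dividing yellow by cyan signal gives a ratiometric readout that normalises for copy number, growth state and general expression capacity. The third unit expresses the lac repressor from another J23119-like constitutive promoter, fused at its C-terminus to an LVA-variant ssrA degradation tag that shortens its lifetime through ClpXP/ClpAP proteolysis. No lac operator is annotated on this plasmid, so the target of the repressor is not stated in the record. The NGS and depositor sequences give essentially identical feature maps. The construct was deposited in connection with work on programmed hierarchical patterning of bacterial populations.
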