Features (pLannotate 1.2.2; 22 found; start..end, strand, type, name):
     49..637     -  rep_origin     ori: high-copy-number ColE1/pMB1/pBR322/pUC origin of replication
    818..836     +  promoter       T7 promoter: promoter for bacteriophage T7 RNA polymerase
    890..1609    +  CDS            Venus: yellow fluorescent protein (YFP) with fast and efficient maturation (Nagai et al., 2002) mammalian codon-optimized
   1629..1700    +  terminator     rrnB T1 terminator: transcription terminator T1 from the E. coli rrnB gene
   1716..1743    +  terminator     T7Te terminator: phage T7 early transcription terminator
   1753..1784    +  promoter       J23119 promoter (fragment): bacterial promoter (Registry of Standard Biological Parts BBa J23119)
   1820..2899    +  CDS            lacI: lac repressor; lacI; The lac repressor binds to the lac operator to inhibit transcription in E. coli. This inhibition can be relieved by adding lactose or isopropyl-β-D-thiogalactopyranoside (IPTG).
   2900..2932    +  CDS            ssrA tag (LVA): C-terminal peptide that mediates degradation in bacteria through the ClpXP and ClpAP proteases (McGinness et al., 2006) mutant LVA variant that confers accelerated degradation under some conditions (Andersen et al., 1998)
   2980..3051    +  terminator     rrnB T1 terminator: transcription terminator T1 from the E. coli rrnB gene
   3067..3094    +  terminator     T7Te terminator: phage T7 early transcription terminator
   3101..3121    +  misc_feature   BioBrick suffix: universal suffix for all parts
   3146..4004    -  CDS            AmpR (fragment): β-lactamase; bla; confers resistance to ampicillin, carbenicillin, and related antibiotics
   4005..4109    -  promoter       AmpR promoter: bla
   4199..4242    -  terminator     bacterial terminator: putative bacterial transcription terminator
   4245..4266    +  misc_feature   BioBrick prefix: BioBrick prefix for parts that do not start with "ATG"
   4273..4300    -  terminator     T7Te terminator: phage T7 early transcription terminator
   4316..4387    -  terminator     rrnB T1 terminator: transcription terminator T1 from the E. coli rrnB gene
   4407..5126    -  CDS            mTurquoise2: enhanced monomeric variant of CFP (Goedhart et al., 2012) mammalian codon-optimized
   5153..5184    -  promoter       J23119 promoter (fragment): bacterial promoter (Registry of Standard Biological Parts BBa J23119)
   5188..5208    +  misc_feature   BioBrick suffix: universal suffix for all parts
   5209..5266    +  terminator     his operon terminator: This putative transcriptin terminator from the E. coli his operon has a 2-bp deletion introduced during synthesis. Its efficiency has not been determined.
   5285..5412    -  rep_origin     RSF ori (fragment): Plasmids containing the RSF 1030 origin of replication can be propagated in E. coli cells that contain additional plasmids with compatible origins.
>Addgene plasmid #107945 | p1wtVT-lacI | depositor full sequence | sequence record 203731 | Full Sequence
AGGCCAGCAAAAGGCCAGGAACCGTAAAAAGGCCGCGTTGCTGGCGTTTTTCCACAGGCTCCGCCCCCCT
GACGAGCATCACAAAAATCGACGCTCAAGTCAGAGGTGGCGAAACCCGACAGGACTATAAAGATACCAGG
CGTTTCCCCCTGGAAGCTCCCTCGTGCGCTCTCCTGTTCCGACCCTGCCGCTTACCGGATACCTGTCCGC
CTTTCTCCCTTCGGGAAGCGTGGCGCTTTCTCATAGCTCACGCTGTAGGTATCTCAGTTCGGTGTAGGTC
GTTCGCTCCAAGCTGGGCTGTGTGCACGAACCCCCCGTTCAGCCCGACCGCTGCGCCTTATCCGGTAACT
ATCGTCTTGAGTCCAACCCGGTAAGACACGACTTATCGCCACTGGCAGCAGCCACTGGTAACAGGATTAG
CAGAGCGAGGTATGTAGGCGGTGCTACAGAGTTCTTGAAGTGGTGGCCTAACTACGGCTACACTAGAAGA
ACAGTATTTGGTATCTGCGCTCTGCTGAAGCCAGTTACCTTCGGAAAAAGAGTTGGTAGCTCTTGATCCG
GCAAACAAACCACCGCTGGTAGCGGTGGTTTTTTTGTTTGCAAGCAGCAGATTACGCGCAGAAAAAAAGG
ATCTCAAGAAGATCCTTTGATCTTTTCTACGGGGTCTGACGCTCAGTGGAACGAAAACTCACGTTAAGGG
ATTTTGGTCATGAGATTATCAAAAAGGATCTTCACCTAGATCCTTTTAAATTAAAAATGAAGTTTTAAAT
CAATCTAAAGTATATATGAGTAAACTTGGTCTGACAGTTTACTAGAGTAATACGACTCACTATAGGGAAT
ACAAGCTACTTGTTCTTTTTGCATACTAGAGAAAGAGGAGAAATACTAGATGGTGAGCAAGGGCGAGGAG
CTGTTCACCGGGGTGGTGCCCATCCTGGTCGAGCTGGACGGCGACGTAAACGGCCACAAGTTCAGCGTGT
CCGGCGAGGGCGAGGGCGATGCCACCTACGGCAAGCTGACCCTGAAGCTGATCTGCACCACCGGCAAGCT
GCCCGTGCCCTGGCCCACCCTCGTGACCACCCTGGGCTACGGCCTGCAGTGCTTCGCCCGCTACCCCGAC
CACATGAAGCAGCACGACTTCTTCAAGTCCGCCATGCCCGAAGGCTACGTCCAGGAGCGCACCATCTTCT
TCAAGGACGACGGCAACTACAAGACCCGCGCCGAGGTGAAGTTCGAGGGCGACACCCTGGTGAACCGCAT
CGAGCTGAAGGGCATCGACTTCAAGGAGGACGGCAACATCCTGGGGCACAAGCTGGAGTACAACTACAAC
AGCCACAACGTCTATATCACCGCCGACAAGCAGAAGAACGGCATCAAGGCCAACTTCAAGATCCGCCACA
ACATCGAGGACGGCGGCGTGCAGCTCGCCGACCACTACCAGCAGAACACCCCCATCGGCGACGGCCCCGT
GCTGCTGCCCGACAACCACTACCTGAGCTACCAGTCCGCCCTGAGCAAAGACCCCAACGAGAAGCGCGAT
CACATGGTCCTGCTGGAGTTCGTGACCGCCGCCGGGATCACTCTCGGCATGGACGAGCTGTACAAGTAAT
AATACTAGAGCCAGGCATCAAATAAAACGAAAGGCTCAGTCGAAAGACTGGGCCTTTCGTTTTATCTGTT
GTTTGTCGGTGAACGCTCTCTACTAGAGTCACACTGGCTCACCTTCGGGTGGGCCTTTCTGCGTTTATAT
TTACAGCTAGCTCAGTCCTAGGTATTATGCTAGCTACTAGAGAAAGAGGAGAAATACTAGATGGTGAATG
TGAAACCAGTAACGTTATACGATGTCGCAGAGTATGCCGGTGTCTCTTATCAGACCGTTTCCCGCGTGGT
GAACCAGGCCAGCCACGTTTCTGCGAAAACGCGGGAAAAAGTGGAAGCGGCGATGGCGGAGCTGAATTAC
ATTCCCAACCGCGTGGCACAACAACTGGCGGGCAAACAGTCGTTGCTGATTGGCGTTGCCACCTCCAGTC
TGGCCCTGCACGCGCCGTCGCAAATTGTCGCGGCGATTAAATCTCGCGCCGATCAACTGGGTGCCAGCGT
GGTGGTGTCGATGGTAGAACGAAGCGGCGTCGAAGCCTGTAAAGCGGCGGTGCACAATCTTCTCGCGCAA
CGCGTCAGTGGGCTGATCATTAACTATCCGCTGGATGACCAGGATGCCATTGCTGTGGAAGCTGCCTGCA
CTAATGTTCCGGCGTTATTTCTTGATGTCTCTGACCAGACACCCATCAACAGTATTATTTTCTCCCATGA
AGACGGTACGCGACTGGGCGTGGAGCATCTGGTCGCATTGGGTCACCAGCAAATCGCGCTGTTAGCGGGC
CCATTAAGTTCTGTCTCGGCGCGTCTGCGTCTGGCTGGCTGGCATAAATATCTCACTCGCAATCAAATTC
AGCCGATAGCGGAACGGGAAGGCGACTGGAGTGCCATGTCCGGTTTTCAACAAACCATGCAAATGCTGAA
TGAGGGCATCGTTCCCACTGCGATGCTGGTTGCCAACGATCAGATGGCGCTGGGCGCAATGCGCGCCATT
ACCGAGTCCGGGCTGCGCGTTGGTGCGGATATCTCGGTAGTGGGATACGACGATACCGAAGACAGCTCAT
GTTATATCCCGCCGTTAACCACCATCAAACAGGATTTTCGCCTGCTGGGGCAAACCAGCGTGGACCGCTT
GCTGCAACTCTCTCAGGGCCAGGCGGTGAAGGGCAATCAGCTGTTGCCCGTCTCACTGGTGAAAAGAAAA
ACCACCCTGGCGCCCAATACGCAAACCGCCTCTCCCCGCGCGTTGGCCGATTCATTAATGCAGCTGGCAC
GACAGGTTTCCCGACTGGAAAGCGGGCAGGCTGCAAACGACGAAAACTACGCTTTAGTAGCTTAATAACT
CTGATAGTGCTAGTGTAGATCTCTACTAGAGCCAGGCATCAAATAAAACGAAAGGCTCAGTCGAAAGACT
GGGCCTTTCGTTTTATCTGTTGTTTGTCGGTGAACGCTCTCTACTAGAGTCACACTGGCTCACCTTCGGG
TGGGCCTTTCTGCGTTTATATACTAGTAGCGGCCGCTGCAGTGATCTACACTAGCACTATCAGTGACCAA
TGCTTAATCAGTGAGGCACCTATCTCAGCGATCTGTCTATTTCGTTCATCCATAGTTGCCTGACTCCCCG
TCGTGTAGATAACTACGATACGGGAGGGCTTACCATCTGGCCCCAGTGCTGCAATGATACCGCGAGACCC
ACGCTCACCGGCTCCAGATTTATCAGCAATAAACCAGCCAGCCGGAAGGGCCGAGCGCAGAAGTGGTCCT
GCAACTTTATCCGCCTCCATCCAGTCTATTAATTGTTGCCGGGAAGCTAGAGTAAGTAGTTCGCCAGTTA
ATAGTTTGCGCAACGTTGTTGCCATTGCTACAGGCATCGTGGTGTCACGCTCGTCGTTTGGTATGGCTTC
ATTCAGCTCCGGTTCCCAACGATCAAGGCGAGTTACATGATCCCCCATGTTGTGCAAAAAAGCGGTTAGC
TCCTTCGGTCCTCCGATCGTTGTCAGAAGTAAGTTGGCCGCAGTGTTATCACTCATGGTTATGGCAGCAC
TGCATAATTCTCTTACTGTCATGCCATCCGTAAGATGCTTTTCTGTGACTGGTGAGTACTCAACCAAGTC
ATTCTGAGAATAGTGTATGCGGCGACCGAGTTGCTCTTGCCCGGCGTCAATACGGGATAATACCGCGCCA
CATAGCAGAACTTTAAAAGTGCTCATCATTGGAAAACGTTCTTCGGGGCGAAAACTCTCAAGGATCTTAC
CGCTGTTGAGATCCAGTTCGATATAACCCACTCGTGCACCCAACTGATCTTCAGCATCTTTTACTTTCAC
CAGCGTTTCTGGGTGAGCAAAAACAGGAAGGCAAAATGCCGCAAAAAAGGGAATAAGGGCGACACGGAAA
TGTTGAATACTCATACTCTTCCTTTTTCAATATTATTGAAGCATTTATCAGGGTTATTGTCTCATGAGCG
GATACATATTTGAATGTATTTAGAAAAATAAACAAATAGGGGTTCCGCGCACATTTCCCCGAAAAGTGCC
ACCTGACGTCTAAGAAACCATTATTATCATGACATTAACCTATAAAAATAGGCGTATCACGAGGCAGAAT
TTCAGATAAAAAAAATCCTTAGCTTTCGCTAAGGATGATTTCTGGAATTCGCGGCCGCTTCTAGAGTATA
AACGCAGAAAGGCCCACCCGAAGGTGAGCCAGTGTGACTCTAGTAGAGAGCGTTCACCGACAAACAACAG
ATAAAACGAAAGGCCCAGTCTTTCGACTGAGCCTTTCGTTTTATTTGATGCCTGGCTCTAGTATTATTAC
TTGTACAGCTCGTCCATGCCGAGAGTGATCCCGGCGGCGGTCACGAACTCCAGCAGGACCATGTGATCGC
GCTTCTCGTTGGGGTCTTTGCTCAGCTTGGACTGGGTGCTCAGGTAGTGGTTGTCGGGCAGCAGCACGGG
GCCGTCGCCGATGGGGGTGTTCTGCTGGTAGTGGTCGGCGAGCTGCACGCCGCCGTCCTCGATGTTGTGG
CGGATCTTGAAGTTGGCCTTGATGCCGTTCTTCTGCTTGTCGGCGGTGATATAGACGTTGTCGCTAAAGT
AGTTGTACTCCAGCTTGTGCCCCAGGATGTTGCCGTCCTCCTTGAAGTCGATGCCCTTCAGCTCGATGCG
GTTCACCAGGGTGTCGCCCTCGAACTTCACCTCGGCGCGGGTCTTGTAGTTGCCGTCGTCCTTGAAGAAG
ATGGTGCGCTCCTGGACGTAGCCTTCGGGCATGGCGGACTTGAAGAAGTCGTGCTGCTTCATGTGGTCGG
GGTAGCGGGCGAAGCACTGCACGCCCCAGGACAGGGTGGTCACGAGGGTGGGCCAGGGCACGGGCAGCTT
GCCGGTGGTGCAGATGAACTTCAGGGTCAGCTTGCCGTAGGTGGCATCGCCCTCGCCCTCGCCGGACACG
CTGAACTTGTGGCCGTTTACGTCGCCGTCCAGCTCGACCAGGATGGGCACCACCCCGGTGAACAGCTCCT
CGCCCTTGCTCACCATCTAGTATTTCTCCTCTTTCTCTAGTAGCTAGCATAATACCTAGGACTGAGCTAG
CTGTAAATACTAGTAGCGGCCGCTGCAGTCCGGCAAAAAAGGGCAAGGTGTCACCACCCTGCCCTTTTTC
TTTAAAACCGAAAAGATTACTTCGCGTTATGCAGGCTTCCTCGCTCACTGACTCGCTGCGCTCGGTCGTT
CGGCTGCGGCGAGCGGTATCAGCTCACTCAAAGGCGGTAATACGGTTATCCACAGAATCAGGGGATAACG
CAGGAAAGAACATGTGAGCAAA
