Features (pLannotate 1.2.2; 22 found; start..end, strand, type, name):
     49..637     -  rep_origin     ori: high-copy-number ColE1/pMB1/pBR322/pUC origin of replication
    818..836     +  promoter       T7 promoter: promoter for bacteriophage T7 RNA polymerase
    890..1609    +  CDS            Venus: yellow fluorescent protein (YFP) with fast and efficient maturation (Nagai et al., 2002) mammalian codon-optimized
   1629..1700    +  terminator     rrnB T1 terminator: transcription terminator T1 from the E. coli rrnB gene
   1716..1743    +  terminator     T7Te terminator: phage T7 early transcription terminator
   1753..1773    +  promoter       J23119(SpeI) promoter (fragment): bacterial promoter (Registry of Standard Biological Parts BBa J23119) modified to end with an SpeI site
   1820..2899    +  CDS            lacI: lac repressor; lacI; The lac repressor binds to the lac operator to inhibit transcription in E. coli. This inhibition can be relieved by adding lactose or isopropyl-β-D-thiogalactopyranoside (IPTG).
   2900..2932    +  CDS            ssrA tag (LVA): C-terminal peptide that mediates degradation in bacteria through the ClpXP and ClpAP proteases (McGinness et al., 2006) mutant LVA variant that confers accelerated degradation under some conditions (Andersen et al., 1998)
   2980..3051    +  terminator     rrnB T1 terminator: transcription terminator T1 from the E. coli rrnB gene
   3067..3094    +  terminator     T7Te terminator: phage T7 early transcription terminator
   3101..3121    +  misc_feature   BioBrick suffix: universal suffix for all parts
   3146..4004    -  CDS            AmpR (fragment): β-lactamase; bla; confers resistance to ampicillin, carbenicillin, and related antibiotics
   4005..4109    -  promoter       AmpR promoter: bla
   4199..4242    -  terminator     bacterial terminator: putative bacterial transcription terminator
   4245..4266    +  misc_feature   BioBrick prefix: BioBrick prefix for parts that do not start with "ATG"
   4273..4300    -  terminator     T7Te terminator: phage T7 early transcription terminator
   4316..4387    -  terminator     rrnB T1 terminator: transcription terminator T1 from the E. coli rrnB gene
   4410..5126    -  CDS            mTurquoise2: mTurquoise2 is a basic (constitutively fluorescent) cyan fluorescent protein published in 2012, derived from Aequorea victoria. It is reported to be a rapidly-maturing monomer with very low acid sensitivity.
   5153..5184    -  promoter       J23119 promoter (fragment): bacterial promoter (Registry of Standard Biological Parts BBa J23119)
   5188..5208    +  misc_feature   BioBrick suffix: universal suffix for all parts
   5209..5266    +  terminator     his operon terminator: This putative transcriptin terminator from the E. coli his operon has a 2-bp deletion introduced during synthesis. Its efficiency has not been determined.
   5285..5412    -  rep_origin     RSF ori (fragment): Plasmids containing the RSF 1030 origin of replication can be propagated in E. coli cells that contain additional plasmids with compatible origins.
>Addgene plasmid #107945 | p1wtVT-lacI | addgene full sequence | sequence record 207684 | Addgene NGS Result
AGGCCAGCAAAAGGCCAGGAACCGTAAAAAGGCCGCGTTGCTGGCGTTTTTCCACAGGCTCCGCCCCCCT
GACGAGCATCACAAAAATCGACGCTCAAGTCAGAGGTGGCGAAACCCGACAGGACTATAAAGATACCAGG
CGTTTCCCCCTGGAAGCTCCCTCGTGCGCTCTCCTGTTCCGACCCTGCCGCTTACCGGATACCTGTCCGC
CTTTCTCCCTTCGGGAAGCGTGGCGCTTTCTCATAGCTCACGCTGTAGGTATCTCAGTTCGGTGTAGGTC
GTTCGCTCCAAGCTGGGCTGTGTGCACGAACCCCCCGTTCAGCCCGACCGCTGCGCCTTATCCGGTAACT
ATCGTCTTGAGTCCAACCCGGTAAGACACGACTTATCGCCACTGGCAGCAGCCACTGGTAACAGGATTAG
CAGAGCGAGGTATGTAGGCGGTGCTACAGAGTTCTTGAAGTGGTGGCCTAACTACGGCTACACTAGAAGA
ACAGTATTTGGTATCTGCGCTCTGCTGAAGCCAGTTACCTTCGGAAAAAGAGTTGGTAGCTCTTGATCCG
GCAAACAAACCACCGCTGGTAGCGGTGGTTTTTTTGTTTGCAAGCAGCAGATTACGCGCAGAAAAAAAGG
ATCTCAAGAAGATCCTTTGATCTTTTCTACGGGGTCTGACGCTCAGTGGAACGAAAACTCACGTTAAGGG
ATTTTGGTCATGAGATTATCAAAAAGGATCTTCACCTAGATCCTTTTAAATTAAAAATGAAGTTTTAAAT
CAATCTAAAGTATATATGAGTAAACTTGGTCTGGCAGTTTACTAGAGTAATACGACTCACTATAGGGAAT
ACAAGCTACTTGTTCTTTTTGCATACTAGAGAAAGAGGAGAAATACTAGATGGTGAGCAAGGGCGAGGAG
CTGTTCACCGGGGTGGTGCCCATCCTGGTCGAGCTGGACGGCGACGTAAACGGCCACAAGTTCAGCGTGT
CCGGCGAGGGCGAGGGCGATGCCACCTACGGCAAGCTGACCCTGAAGCTGATCTGCACCACCGGCAAGCT
GCCCGTGCCCTGGCCCACCCTCGTGACCACCCTGGGCTACGGCCTGCAGTGCTTCGCCCGCTACCCCGAC
CACATGAAGCAGCACGACTTCTTCAAGTCCGCCATGCCCGAAGGCTACGTCCAGGAGCGCACCATCTTCT
TCAAGGACGACGGCAACTACAAGACCCGCGCCGAGGTGAAGTTCGAGGGCGACACCCTGGTGAACCGCAT
CGAGCTGAAGGGCATCGACTTCAAGGAGGACGGCAACATCCTGGGGCACAAGCTGGAGTACAACTACAAC
AGCCACAACGTCTATATCACCGCCGACAAGCAGAAGAACGGCATCAAGGCCAACTTCAAGATCCGCCACA
ACATCGAGGACGGCGGCGTGCAGCTCGCCGACCACTACCAGCAGAACACCCCCATCGGCGACGGCCCCGT
GCTGCTGCCCGACAACCACTACCTGAGCTACCAGTCCGCCCTGAGCAAAGACCCCAACGAGAAGCGCGAT
CACATGGTCCTGCTGGAGTTCGTGACCGCCGCCGGGATCACTCTCGGCATGGACGAGCTGTACAAGTAAT
AATACTAGAGCCAGGCATCAAATAAAACGAAAGGCTCAGTCGAAAGACTGGGCCTTTCGTTTTATCTGTT
GTTTGTCGGTGAACGCTCTCTACTAGAGTCACACTGGCTCACCTTCGGGTGGGCCTTTCTGCGTTTATAT
TTACAGCTAGCTCAGTCCTAGGTTTTATGCTAGCTACTAGAGAAAGAGGAGAAATACTAGATGGTGAATG
TGAAACCAGTAACGTTATACGATGTCGCAGAGTATGCCGGTGTCTCTTATCAGACCGTTTCCCGCGTGGT
GAACCAGGCCAGCCACGTTTCTGCGAAAACGCGGGAAAAAGTGGAAGCGGCGATGGCGGAGCTGAATTAC
ATTCCCAACCGCGTGGCACAACAACTGGCGGGCAAACAGTCGTTGCTGATTGGCGTTGCCACCTCCAGTC
TGGCCCTGCACGCGCCGTCGCAAATTGTCGCGGCGATTAAATCTCGCGCCGATCAACTGGGTGCCAGCGT
GGTGGTGTCGATGGTAGAACGAAGCGGCGTCGAAGCCTGTAAAGCGGCGGTGCACAATCTTCTCGCGCAA
CGCGTCAGTGGGCTGATCATTAACTATCCGCTGGATGACCAGGATGCCATTGCTGTGGAAGCTGCCTGCA
CTAATGTTCCGGCGTTATTTCTTGATGTCTCTGACCAGACACCCATCAACAGTATTATTTTCTCCCATGA
AGACGGTACGCGACTGGGCGTGGAGCATCTGGTCGCATTGGGTCACCAGCAAATCGCGCTGTTAGCGGGC
CCATTAAGTTCTGTCTCGGCGCGTCTGCGTCTGGCTGGCTGGCATAAATATCTCACTCGCAATCAAATTC
AGCCGATAGCGGAACGGGAAGGCGACTGGAGTGCCATGTCCGGTTTTCAACAAACCATGCAAATGCTGAA
TGAGGGCATCGTTCCCACTGCGATGCTGGTTGCCAACGATCAGATGGCGCTGGGCGCAATGCGCGCCATT
ACCGAGTCCGGGCTGCGCGTTGGTGCGGATATCTCGGTAGTGGGATACGACGATACCGAAGACAGCTCAT
GTTATATCCCGCCGTTAACCACCATCAAACAGGATTTTCGCCTGCTGGGGCAAACCAGCGTGGACCGCTT
GCTGCAACTCTCTCAGGGCCAGGCGGTGAAGGGCAATCAGCTGTTGCCCGTCTCACTGGTGAAAAGAAAA
ACCACCCTGGCGCCCAATACGCAAACCGCCTCTCCCCGCGCGTTGGCCGATTCATTAATGCAGCTGGCAC
GACAGGTTTCCCGACTGGAAAGCGGGCAGGCTGCAAACGACGAAAACTACGCTTTAGTAGCTTAATAACT
CTGATAGTGCTAGTGTAGATCTCTACTAGAGCCAGGCATCAAATAAAACGAAAGGCTCAGTCGAAAGACT
GGGCCTTTCGTTTTATCTGTTGTTTGTCGGTGAACGCTCTCTACTAGAGTCACACTGGCTCACCTTCGGG
TGGGCCTTTCTGCGTTTATATACTAGTAGCGGCCGCTGCAGTGATCTACACTAGCACTATCAGTGACCAA
TGCTTAATCAGTGAGGCACCTATCTCAGCGATCTGTCTATTTCGTTCATCCATAGTTGCCTGACTCCCCG
TCGTGTAGATAACTACGATACGGGAGGGCTTACCATCTGGCCCCAGTGCTGCAATGATACCGCGAGACCC
ACGCTCACCGGCTCCAGATTTATCAGCAATAAACCAGCCAGCCGGAAGGGCCGAGCGCAGAAGTGGTCCT
GCAACTTTATCCGCCTCCATCCAGTCTATTAATTGTTGCCGGGAAGCTAGAGTAAGTAGTTCGCCAGTTA
ATAGTTTGCGCAACGTTGTTGCCATTGCTACAGGCATCGTGGTGTCACGCTCGTCGTTTGGTATGGCTTC
ATTCAGCTCCGGTTCCCAACGATCAAGGCGAGTTACATGATCCCCCATGTTGTGCAAAAAAGCGGTTAGC
TCCTTCGGTCCTCCGATCGTTGTCAGAAGTAAGTTGGCCGCAGTGTTATCACTCATGGTTATGGCAGCAC
TGCATAATTCTCTTACTGTCATGCCATCCGTAAGATGCTTTTCTGTGACTGGTGAGTACTCAACCAAGTC
ATTCTGAGAATAGTGTATGCGGCGACCGAGTTGCTCTTGCCCGGCGTCAATACGGGATAATACCGCGCCA
CATAGCAGAACTTTAAAAGTGCTCATCATTGGAAAACGTTCTTCGGGGCGAAAACTCTCAAGGATCTTAC
CGCTGTTGAGATCCAGTTCGATGTAACCCACTCGTGCACCCAACTGATCTTCAGCATCTTTTACTTTCAC
CAGCGTTTCTGGGTGAGCAAAAACAGGAAGGCAAAATGCCGCAAAAAAGGGAATAAGGGCGACACGGAAA
TGTTGAATACTCATACTCTTCCTTTTTCAATATTATTGAAGCATTTATCAGGGTTATTGTCTCATGAGCG
GATACATATTTGAATGTATTTAGAAAAATAAACAAATAGGGGTTCCGCGCACATTTCCCCGAAAAGTGCC
ACCTGACGTCTAAGAAACCATTATTATCATGACATTAACCTATAAAAATAGGCGTATCACGAGGCAGAAT
TTCAGATAAAAAAAATCCTTAGCTTTCGCTAAGGATGATTTCTGGAATTCGCGGCCGCTTCTAGAGTATA
AACGCAGAAAGGCCCACCCGAAGGTGAGCCAGTGTGACTCTAGTAGAGAGCGTTCACCGACAAACAACAG
ATAAAACGAAAGGCCCAGTCTTTCGACTGAGCCTTTCGTTTTATTTGATGCCTGGCTCTAGTATTATCAC
TTGTACAGCTCGTCCATGCCGAGAGTGATCCCGGCGGCGGTCACGAACTCCAGCAGGACCATGTGATCGC
GCTTCTCGTTGGGGTCTTTGCTCAGCTTGGACTGGGTGCTCAGGTAGTGGTTGTCGGGCAGCAGCACGGG
GCCGTCGCCGATGGGGGTGTTCTGCTGGTAGTGGTCGGCGAGCTGCACGCCGCCGTCCTCGATGTTGTGG
CGGATCTTGAAGTTGGCCTTGATGCCGTTCTTCTGCTTGTCGGCGGTGATATAGACGTTGTCGCTAAAGT
AGTTGTACTCCAGCTTGTGCCCCAGGATGTTGCCGTCCTCCTTGAAGTCGATGCCCTTCAGCTCGATGCG
GTTCACCAGGGTGTCGCCCTCGAACTTCACCTCGGCGCGGGTCTTGTAGTTGCCGTCGTCCTTGAAGAAG
ATGGTGCGCTCCTGGACGTAGCCTTCGGGCATGGCGGACTTGAAGAAGTCGTGCTGCTTCATGTGGTCGG
GGTAGCGGGCGAAGCACTGCACGCCCCAGGACAGGGTGGTCACGAGGGTGGGCCAGGGCACGGGCAGCTT
GCCGGTGGTGCAGATGAACTTCAGGGTCAGCTTGCCGTAGGTGGCATCGCCCTCGCCCTCGCCGGACACG
CTGAACTTGTGGCCGTTTACGTCGCCGTCCAGCTCGACCAGGATGGGCACCACCCCGGTGAACAGCTCCT
CGCCCTTGCTCACCATCTAGTATTTCTCCTCTTTCTCTAGTAGCTAGCATAATACCTAGGACTGAGCTAG
CTGTAAATACTAGTAGCGGCCGCTGCAGTCCGGCAAAAAAGGGCAAGGTGTCACCACCCTGCCCTTTTTC
TTTAAAACCGAAAAGATTACTTCGCGTTATGCAGGCTTCCTCGCTCACTGACTCGCTGCGCTCGGTCGTT
CGGCTGCGGCGAGCGGTATCAGCTCACTCAAAGGCGGTAATACGGTTATCCACAGAATCAGGGGATAACG
CAGGAAAGAACATGTGAGCAAA
